Addgene plasmid #143930: TFORF1117
Purpose: Lentiviral vector for overexpressing transcription factor ORFs with unique 24-bp barcodes. Barcodes facilitate identification of transcription factors in pooled screens.
Depositing lab: Feng Zhang. Depositing organization: Broad Institute. Publication: A transcription factor atlas of directed differentiation. Joung J, Ma S, Tay T, Geiger-Schuller KR, Kirchgatterer PC, Verdine VK, Guo B, Arias-Garcia MA, Allen WE, Singh A, Kuksenko O, Abudayyeh OO, Gootenberg JS, Fu Z, Macrae RK, Buenrostro JD, Regev A, Zhang F. Cell. 2023 Jan 5;186(1):209-229.e26. doi: 10.1016/j.cell.2022.11.026. PubMed 36608654.
Backbone
  Vector backbone: pLX_TRC317
  Backbone manufacturer: Broad Institute Genetic Perturbation Platform
  Backbone size w/o insert (bp): 8264
  Vector type: Mammalian Expression, Lentiviral
  Selectable markers: Puromycin
Growth in bacteria
  Bacterial resistance: Ampicillin, 100 μg/mL
  Growth temperature: 37°C
  Growth strain: NEB Stable
  Copy number: High Copy
Gene/Insert
  Gene/Insert name: BRIP1
  Species: H. sapiens (human)
  Insert size (bp): 3851
  Entrez Gene: BRIP1 (a.k.a. BACH1, FANCJ, OF)
  Promoter: EF1a
  Cloning method: Unknown
  Sequencing primers: 5′ GGGTGGAGACTGAAGTTAGGCCAG; 3′ CACATAGCGTAAAAGGAGCAACATAG
Terms and licenses: Academic/Nonprofit Terms; Industry Terms: Not Available to Industry
Depositor comments: NM_032043,ENST00000259008 . The transcription factor ORF portion of this plasmid was synthesized by Genewiz. Please test multiple small colonies in case of plasmid recombination. To make this collection available in a timely manner, a portion of this collection was not fully sequenced by Addgene. If an Addgene verified full plasmid sequence is not available, please contact us prior to placing an order to request the full sequence.
How to cite: TFORF1117 was a gift from Feng Zhang (Addgene plasmid # 143930 ; http://n2t.net/addgene:143930 ; RRID:Addgene_143930)
