[The description below was written by a language model from this plasmid's Addgene catalogue record and pLannotate feature annotations shown in this document.]
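Description:
TFORF1117 is a lentiviral mammalian expression plasmid built on the pLX_TRC317 backbone from the Broad Institute Genetic Perturbation Platform. It belongs to a barcoded collection of transcription factor open reading frames. It is propagated in E. coli through a high-copy ColE1/pUC-type origin with ampicillin resistance (AmpR), and also carries an f1 origin and residual lac/T7/T3 cloning-vector elements. The depositor warns that the plasmid can recombine, which is common for LTR-containing vectors. The viral portion has a third-generation, self-inactivating layout. An RSV promoter drives a truncated HIV-1 5' LTR, followed by the Ψ packaging signal with a gag fragment, the Rev response element for Rev-dependent nuclear export of the genomic RNA, and a cPPT/CTS. A ΔU3 3' LTR inactivates LTR-driven transcription after integration, and an SV40 polyadenylation signal lies downstream.

Two expression units sit between the LTRs. An SV40 early promoter/origin region precedes a puromycin N-acetyltransferase gene, which allows selection of transduced cells. The human EF-1α promoter drives the human BRIP1 ORF (also known as BACH1 or FANCJ). The annotation describes BRIP1 as a DNA-dependent ATPase and 5'-to-3' helicase that acts in the Fanconi anemia pathway and in BRCA1-associated homologous recombination repair. A WPRE downstream of the ORF enhances transcript expression. According to the record, each construct in the collection carries a unique 24-bp barcode, but the feature table does not annotate its position. The short U6 promoter fragment between the ORF and the WPRE is only a partial match. The construct is intended for overexpressing BRIP1 in transduced cells, particularly in pooled screens where the barcode identifies which ORF each cell received.
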