Features (pLannotate 1.2.2; 31 found; start..end, strand, type, name):
      5..231     +  promoter       RSV promoter: Rous sarcoma virus enhancer/promoter
    232..412     +  LTR            5' LTR (truncated): truncated 5' long terminal repeat (LTR) from HIV-1
    459..584     +  misc_feature   HIV-1 Ψ: packaging signal of human immunodeficiency virus type 1
    568..931     +  CDS            HIV-1 gag (fragment): gag protein from human immunodeficiency virus 1; gag
   1077..1310    +  misc_feature   RRE: The Rev response element (RRE) of HIV-1 allows for Rev-dependent mRNA export from the nucleus to the cytoplasm.
   1687..1713    +  CDS            Rev (fragment): human immunodeficiency virus 1 (HIV-1) Rev protein; rev; enhances nuclear export of unspliced and incompletely spliced viral mRNAs
   1720..1743    +  promoter       SV40 promoter (fragment): SV40 early promoter
   1744..1815    +  promoter       SV40 promoter (fragment): SV40 enhancer and early promoter
   1839..1974    +  rep_origin     SV40 ori: SV40 origin of replication
   2020..2616    +  CDS            PuroR (fragment): puromycin N-acetyltransferase; pac from Streptomyces; confers resistance to puromycin
   2665..2782    +  misc_feature   cPPT/CTS: central polypurine tract and central termination sequence of HIV-1
   2847..2913    +  CDS            small t antigen (fragment): SV40 (simian virus 40) small t antigen
   2920..4098    +  promoter       EF-1α promoter: strong constitutive promoter for human elongation factor EF-1α
   4115..7861    +  CDS            BRIP1: FANCJ_HUMAN - Also known as BACH1, FANCJ. Experimental evidence at protein level: Swiss-Prot protein existence level 1. DNA-dependent ATPase and 5' to 3' DNA helicase required for the maintenance of chromosomal stability. Acts late in the Fanconi anemia pathway, after FANCD2 ubiquitination. Involved in the repair of DNA double-strand breaks by homologous recombination in a manner that depends on its association with BRCA1. From Homo sapiens (Human).
   7877..7930    +  promoter       U6 promoter (fragment): RNA polymerase III promoter for human U6 snRNA
   7972..8560    +  misc_feature   WPRE: woodchuck hepatitis virus posttranscriptional regulatory element
   8611..8630    +  misc_feature   cPPT/CTS (fragment): central polypurine tract and central termination sequence of HIV-1
   8632..8865    +  LTR            3' LTR (ΔU3): self-inactivating 3' long terminal repeat (LTR) from HIV-1
   8943..9064    +  polyA_signal   SV40 poly(A) signal: SV40 polyadenylation signal
   9104..9239    +  rep_origin     SV40 ori: SV40 origin of replication
   9260..9278    -  promoter       T7 promoter: promoter for bacteriophage T7 RNA polymerase
   9286..9441    +  CDS            lacZα (fragment): LacZα fragment of β-galactosidase; lacZ fragment
   9446..9874    +  rep_origin     f1 ori (sequence partly withheld): f1 bacteriophage origin of replication; arrow indicates direction of (+) strand synthesis
   9927..10031   +  promoter       AmpR promoter: bla
  10032..10892   +  CDS            AmpR: β-lactamase; bla; confers resistance to ampicillin, carbenicillin, and related antibiotics
  11063..11651   +  rep_origin     ori: high-copy-number ColE1/pMB1/pBR322/pUC origin of replication
  11834..11926   +  CDS            lacI (fragment): lac repressor; lacI; The lac repressor binds to the lac operator to inhibit transcription in E. coli. This inhibition can be relieved by adding lactose or isopropyl-β-D-thiogalactopyranoside (IPTG).
  11939..11960   +  protein_bind   CAP binding site: CAP binding activates transcription in the presence of cAMP. E. coli catabolite activator protein
  11975..12005   +  promoter       lac promoter: promoter for the E. coli lac operon
  12009..12031   +  protein_bind   lac operator (fragment): The lac repressor binds to the lac operator to inhibit transcription in E. coli. This inhibition can be relieved by adding lactose or isopropyl-β-D-thiogalactopyranoside (IPTG). lac repressor encoded by lacI
  12074..12092   +  promoter       T3 promoter: promoter for bacteriophage T3 RNA polymerase
>Addgene plasmid #143930 | TFORF1117 | addgene full sequence | sequence record 404592 | Addgene NGS Result
TTAATGTAGTCTTATGCAATACTCTTGTAGTCTTGCAACATGGTAACGATGAGTTAGCAACATGCCTTAC
AAGGAGAGAAAAAGCACCGTGCATGCCGATTGGTGGAAGTAAGGTGGTACGATCGTGCCTTATTAGGAAG
GCAACAGACGGGTCTGACATGGATTGGACGAACCACTGAATTGCCGCATTGCAGAGATATTGTATTTAAG
TGCCTAGCTCGATACATAAACGGGTCTCTCTGGTTAGACCAGATCTGAGCCTGGGAGCTCTCTGGCTAAC
TAGGGAACCCACTGCTTAAGCCTCAATAAAGCTTGCCTTGAGTGCTTCAAGTAGTGTGTGCCCGTCTGTT
GTGTGACTCTGGTAACTAGAGATCCCTCAGACCCTTTTAGTCAGTGTGGAAAATCTCTAGCAGTGGCGCC
CGAACAGGGACTTGAAAGCGAAAGGGAAACCAGAGGAGCTCTCTCGACGCAGGACTCGGCTTGCTGAAGC
GCGCACGGCAAGAGGCGAGGGGCGGCGACTGGTGAGTACGCCAAAAATTTTGACTAGCGGAGGCTAGAAG
GAGAGAGATGGGTGCGAGAGCGTCAGTATTAAGCGGGGGAGAATTAGATCGCGATGGGAAAAAATTCGGT
TAAGGCCAGGGGGAAAGAAAAAATATAAATTAAAACATATAGTATGGGCAAGCAGGGAGCTAGAACGATT
CGCAGTTAATCCTGGCCTGTTAGAAACATCAGAAGGCTGTAGACAAATACTGGGACAGCTACAACCATCC
CTTCAGACAGGATCAGAAGAACTTAGATCATTATATAATACAGTAGCAACCCTCTATTGTGTGCATCAAA
GGATAGAGATAAAAGACACCAAGGAAGCTTTAGACAAGATAGAGGAAGAGCAAAACAAAAGTAAGACCAC
CGCACAGCAAGCGGCCGCTGATCTTCAGACCTGGAGGAGGAGATATGAGGGACAATTGGAGAAGTGAATT
ATATAAATATAAAGTAGTAAAAATTGAACCATTAGGAGTAGCACCCACCAAGGCAAAGAGAAGAGTGGTG
CAGAGAGAAAAAAGAGCAGTGGGAATAGGAGCTTTGTTCCTTGGGTTCTTGGGAGCAGCAGGAAGCACTA
TGGGCGCAGCGTCAATGACGCTGACGGTACAGGCCAGACAATTATTGTCTGGTATAGTGCAGCAGCAGAA
CAATTTGCTGAGGGCTATTGAGGCGCAACAGCATCTGTTGCAACTCACAGTCTGGGGCATCAAGCAGCTC
CAGGCAAGAATCCTGGCTGTGGAAAGATACCTAAAGGATCAACAGCTCCTGGGGATTTGGGGTTGCTCTG
GAAAACTCATTTGCACCACTGCTGTGCCTTGGAATGCTAGTTGGAGTAATAAATCTCTGGAACAGATTTG
GAATCACACGACCTGGATGGAGTGGGACAGAGAAATTAACAATTACACAAGCTTAATACACTCCTTAATT
GAAGAATCGCAAAACCAGCAAGAAAAGAATGAACAAGAATTATTGGAATTAGATAAATGGGCAAGTTTGT
GGAATTGGTTTAACATAACAAATTGGCTGTGGTATATAAAATTATTCATAATGATAGTAGGAGGCTTGGT
AGGTTTAAGAATAGTTTTTGCTGTACTTTCTATAGTGAATAGAGTTAGGCAGGGATATTCACCATTATCG
TTTCAGACCCACCTCCCAACCCCGAGGGGACCCATGCATTGCATCTCAATTAGTCAGCAACCAGGTGTGG
AAAGTCCCCAGGCTCCCCAGCAGGCAGAAGTATGCAAAGCATGCGTCTCAATTAGTCAGCAACCATAGTC
CCGCCCCTAACTCCGCCCATCCCGCCCCTAACTCCGCCCAGTTCCGCCCATTCTCCGCCCCATGGCTGAC
TAATTTTTTTTATTTATGCAGAGGCCGAGGCCGCCTCGGCCTCTGAGCTATTCCAGAAGTAGTGAGGAGG
CTTTTTTGGAGGCCTAGGCTTTTGCAAAAAGCTTTCTAGAGGTACCACCGGAGCTTACCATGACCGAGTA
CAAGCCCACGGTGCGCCTCGCCACCCGCGACGACGTCCCCAGGGCCGTACGCACCCTCGCCGCCGCGTTC
GCCGACTACCCCGCCACGCGCCACACCGTCGATCCGGACCGCCACATCGAGCGGGTCACCGAGCTGCAAG
AACTCTTCCTCACGCGCGTCGGGCTCGACATCGGCAAGGTGTGGGTCGCGGACGACGGCGCCGCCGTGGC
GGTCTGGACCACGCCGGAGAGCGTCGAAGCGGGGGCGGTGTTCGCCGAGATCGGCCCGCGCATGGCCGAG
TTGAGCGGTTCCCGGCTGGCCGCGCAGCAACAGATGGAAGGCCTCCTGGCGCCGCACCGGCCCAAGGAGC
CCGCGTGGTTCCTGGCCACCGTCGGCGTCTCGCCCGACCACCAGGGCAAGGGTCTGGGCAGCGCCGTCGT
GCTCCCCGGAGTGGAGGCGGCCGAGCGCGCCGGGGTGCCCGCCTTCCTGGAGACCTCCGCGCCCCGCAAC
CTCCCCTTCTACGAGCGGCTCGGCTTCACCGTCACCGCCGACGTCGAGGTGCCCGAAGGACCGCGCACCT
GGTGCATGACCCGCAAGCCCGGTGCCAGTTAACGAATTCTAGATCTTGAGACAAATGGCAGTATTCATCC
ACAATTTTAAAAGAAAAGGGGGGATTGGGGGGTACAGTGCAGGGGAAAGAATAGTAGACATAATAGCAAC
AGACATACAAACTAAAGAATTACAAAAACAAATTACAAAAATTCAAAATTTTCGGGTTTATTACAGGGAC
AGCAGAGATCCACTTTGGCGCCGGCTCGAGGCCTGCAGGTGCAAAGATGGATAAAGTTTTAAACAGAGAG
GAATCTTTGCAGCTAATGGACCTTCTAGGTCTTGAAAGGAGTGGGAATTGGCTCCGGTGCCCGTCAGTGG
GCAGAGCGCACATCGCCCACAGTCCCCGAGAAGTTGGGGGGAGGGGTCGGCAATTGAACCGGTGCCTAGA
GAAGGTGGCGCGGGGTAAACTGGGAAAGTGATGTCGTGTACTGGCTCCGCCTTTTTCCCGAGGGTGGGGG
AGAACCGTATATAAGTGCAGTAGTCGCCGTGAACGTTCTTTTTCGCAACGGGTTTGCCGCCAGAACACAG
GTAAGTGCCGTGTGTGGTTCCCGCGGGCCTGGCCTCTTTACGGGTTATGGCCCTTGCGTGCCTTGAATTA
CTTCCACCTGGCTGCAGTACGTGATTCTTGATCCCGAGCTTCGGGTTGGAAGTGGGTGGGAGAGTTCGAG
GCCTTGCGCTTAAGGAGCCCCTTCGCCTCGTGCTTGAGTTGAGGCCTGGCCTGGGCGCTGGGGCCGCCGC
GTGCGAATCTGGTGGCACCTTCGCGCCTGTCTCGCTGCTTTCGATAAGTCTCTAGCCATTTAAAATTTTT
GATGACCTGCTGCGACGCTTTTTTTCTGGCAAGATAGTCTTGTAAATGCGGGCCAAGATCTGCACACTGG
TATTTCGGTTTTTGGGGCCGCGGGCGGCGACGGGGCCCGTGCGTCCCAGCGCACATGTTCGGCGAGGCGG
GGCCTGCGAGCGCGGCCACCGAGAATCGGACGGGGGTAGTCTCAAGCTGGCCGGCCTGCTCTGGTGCCTG
GCCTCGCGCCGCCGTGTATCGCCCCGCCCTGGGCGGCAAGGCTGGCCCGGTCGGCACCAGTTGCGTGAGC
GGAAAGATGGCCGCTTCCCGGCCCTGCTGCAGGGAGCTCAAAATGGAGGACGCGGCGCTCGGGAGAGCGG
GCGGGTGAGTCACCCACACAAAGGAAAAGGGCCTTTCCGTCCTCAGCCGTCGCTTCATGTGACTCCACGG
AGTACCGGGCGCCGTCCAGGCACCTCGATTAGTTCTCGAGCTTTTGGAGTACGTCGTCTTTAGGTTGGGG
GGAGGGGTTTTATGCGATGGAGTTTCCCCACACTGAGTGGGTGGAGACTGAAGTTAGGCCAGCTTGGCAC
TTGATGTAATTCTCCTTGGAATTTGCCCTTTTTGAGTTTGGATCTTGGTTCATTCTCAAGCCTCAGACAG
TGGTTCAAAGTTTTTTTCTTCCATTTCAGGTGTCGTGAGGCTAGCACCGCCACCATGTCTTCAATGTGGT
CTGAATATACAATTGGTGGGGTGAAGATTTACTTTCCTTATAAAGCTTACCCGTCACAGCTTGCTATGAT
GAATTCTATTCTCAGAGGATTAAACAGCAAGCAACATTGTTTGTTGGAGAGTCCCACAGGAAGTGGAAAA
AGCTTAGCCTTACTTTGTTCTGCTTTAGCATGGCAACAATCTCTTAGTGGGAAACCAGCAGATGAGGGCG
TAAGTGAAAAAGCTGAAGTACAATTGTCATGTTGTTGTGCATGCCATTCAAAGGATTTTACAAACAATGA
CATGAACCAAGGAACTTCACGTCATTTCAACTATCCAAGCACACCACCTTCTGAAAGAAATGGCACTTCA
TCAACTTGTCAAGACTCCCCTGAAAAAACCACTCTGGCTGCAAAGTTATCTGCTAAGAAACAGGCATCCA
TATACAGAGATGAAAATGATGATTTTCAAGTAGAGAAGAAAAGAATTCGACCCTTAGAAACTACACAGCA
GATTAGAAAACGTCATTGCTTTGGAACAGAAGTACACAATTTGGATGCAAAAGTTGATTCAGGAAAGACT
GTAAAACTCAACTCTCCACTGGAAAAGATAAACTCCTTTTCGCCACAGAAACCCCCTGGCCACTGTTCTA
GGTGCTGTTGTTCTACTAAACAAGGAAACAGTCAAGAGTCATCGAATACCATTAAGAAGGATCATACAGG
GAAATCCAAGATACCCAAAATATATTTTGGGACACGCACACACAAGCAGATTGCTCAGATTACTAGAGAG
CTCCGGAGGACGGCATATTCAGGGGTTCCAATGACTATTCTTTCCAGCAGGGATCATACTTGTGTCCATC
CTGAGGTAGTCGGTAACTTCAACAGAAATGAGAAGTGCATGGAATTGCTAGATGGGAAAAACGGAAAATC
CTGCTATTTTTATCATGGAGTTCATAAAATTAGTGATCAGCACACATTACAGACTTTCCAAGGGATGTGC
AAAGCCTGGGATATAGAAGAACTTGTCAGCCTGGGGAAGAAACTAAAGGCCTGTCCATATTACACAGCCC
GAGAACTAATACAAGATGCTGACATCATATTTTGTCCCTACAACTATCTTCTAGATGCACAAATAAGGGA
AAGTATGGATTTAAATCTGAAAGAACAGGTTGTCATTTTAGATGAAGCTCATAACATCGAGGACTGTGCT
CGGGAATCAGCAAGTTACAGTGTAACAGAAGTTCAGCTTCGGTTTGCTCGGGATGAACTAGATAGTATGG
TCAACAATAATATAAGGAAGAAAGATCATGAACCCCTACGAGCTGTGTGCTGTAGCCTCATTAATTGGTT
AGAAGCAAACGCTGAATATCTTGTAGAAAGAGATTATGAATCAGCTTGTAAAATATGGAGTGGAAATGAA
ATGCTCTTAACTTTACACAAAATGGGTATCACCACTGCTACTTTTCCCATTTTGCAGGGACATTTTTCTG
CTGTTCTTCAAAAAGAGGAAAAAATCTCACCAATTTATGGTAAAGAGGAGGCAAGAGAAGTACCTGTTAT
TAGTGCATCAACTCAAATAATGCTTAAAGGACTTTTTATGGTACTTGACTATCTTTTTAGGCAAAATAGC
AGATTTGCAGATGATTATAAAATTGCGATTCAACAGACTTACTCCTGGACAAATCAGATTGATATTTCAG
ACAAAAATGGGTTGTTGGTTCTACCAAAAAATAAGAAACGTTCACGACAGAAAACTGCAGTTCATGTGCT
AAACTTTTGGTGCTTAAATCCAGCTGTGGCCTTTTCAGATATTAATGGCAAAGTTCAGACCATTGTTTTG
ACATCTGGTACATTATCACCAATGAAATCCTTTTCGTCAGAACTTGGTGTTACATTTACTATCCAGCTGG
AGGCTAATCATATCATTAAAAATTCACAGGTTTGGGTTGGTACCATTGGGTCAGGCCCCAAGGGTCGGAA
TCTCTGTGCTACCTTCCAGAATACTGAAACATTTGAGTTCCAAGATGAAGTGGGAGCACTTTTGTTATCT
GTGTGCCAGACTGTGAGCCAAGGAATTTTGTGTTTCTTGCCATCTTACAAGTTATTAGAAAAATTAAAAG
AACGTTGGCTCTCTACTGGTTTATGGCATAATCTGGAGTTGGTGAAGACAGTCATTGTAGAACCACAGGG
AGGAGAAAAAACAAATTTTGATGAATTACTGCAGGTGTACTATGACGCAATCAAATACAAAGGAGAGAAA
GATGGAGCTCTCCTGGTAGCAGTTTGTCGTGGTAAAGTGAGTGAGGGTCTGGATTTCTCAGATGACAATG
CCCGTGCTGTCATAACAATAGGAATTCCTTTTCCAAATGTGAAAGATCTACAGGTTGAACTAAAACGACA
ATACAATGACCACCATTCAAAATTGAGAGGTCTTCTACCTGGCCGTCAGTGGTATGAAATTCAAGCATAC
AGGGCCTTAAACCAGGCCCTTGGTAGATGTATTAGACACAGAAATGATTGGGGAGCTCTTATTCTAGTGG
ATGATCGCTTTAGGAATAACCCAAGTCGCTATATATCTGGACTTTCTAAATGGGTACGGCAGCAGATTCA
GCACCATTCAACCTTTGAAAGTGCACTGGAATCCTTGGCTGAATTTTCCAAAAAGCATCAAAAAGTTCTT
AATGTATCCATAAAGGACAGAACCAATATACAGGACAATGAGTCTACACTTGAAGTGACCTCTTTAAAGT
ACAGTACCTCACCTTATTTACTGGAAGCAGCAAGTCATCTATCACCAGAAAATTTTGTGGAAGATGAAGC
AAAGATATGTGTCCAGGAACTACAGTGTCCTAAAATTATTACCAAAAATTCACCTCTACCAAGTAGCATT
ATCTCCAGAAAGGAGAAAAATGATCCAGTATTCCTGGAAGAAGCAGGGAAAGCAGAAAAAATTGTGATTT
CCAGATCCACAAGCCCAACTTTCAACAAACAAACAAAGAGAGTTAGCTGGTCAAGCTTTAATTCTTTGGG
ACAGTATTTTACTGGTAAAATACCGAAGGCAACACCTGAGCTCGGGTCATCAGAGAATAGTGCCTCTAGT
CCTCCCCGTTTCAAAACAGAGAAGATGGAAAGTAAAACTGTTTTGCCCTTCACTGATAAATGTGAATCCT
CAAATCTGACAGTAAACACATCGTTTGGATCATGCCCTCAATCAGAAACCATTATTTCATCATTAAAGAT
TGATGCCACCCTTACTAGAAAAAATCATTCTGAACATCCGCTCTGTTCTGAAGAAGCCCTGGATCCAGAC
ATTGAATTGTCTCTAGTAAGTGAAGAAGATAAACAGTCCACTTCAAATAGAGATTTTGAAACAGAAGCAG
AAGATGAATCTATCTATTTTACACCTGAACTTTATGATCCTGAAGATACAGATGAAGAAAAAAATGACCT
AGCTGAAACTGATAGAGGAAATAGATTGGCTAACAATTCAGATTGCATTTTAGCTAAAGACCTTTTTGAA
ATTAGAACTATAAAAGAAGTAGATTCAGCCAGAGAAGTGAAAGCTGAGGATTGCATAGATACAAAGTTGA
ATGGAATTCTGCATATTGAAGAAAGTAAAATTGATGACATTGATGGTAATGTAAAAACAACTTGGATAAA
TGAACTGGAACTGGGAAAAACTCATGAAATAGAAATAAAGAACTTTAAACCATCTCCTTCCAAAAATAAA
GGCATGTTTCCTGGTTTTAAGTAGTAATGAACTAGTCCGTAACTTGAAAGTATTTCGATTTCTTGGCTTT
ATATATCTTGTGGAAAGGACGAAAGACCTAGACGGCGATTCATCCGACGCGTTAAGTCGACAATCAACCT
CTGGATTACAAAATTTGTGAAAGATTGACTGGTATTCTTAACTATGTTGCTCCTTTTACGCTATGTGGAT
ACGCTGCTTTAATGCCTTTGTATCATGCTATTGCTTCCCGTATGGCTTTCATTTTCTCCTCCTTGTATAA
ATCCTGGTTGCTGTCTCTTTATGAGGAGTTGTGGCCCGTTGTCAGGCAACGTGGCGTGGTGTGCACTGTG
TTTGCTGACGCAACCCCCACTGGTTGGGGCATTGCCACCACCTGTCAGCTCCTTTCCGGGACTTTCGCTT
TCCCCCTCCCTATTGCCACGGCGGAACTCATCGCCGCCTGCCTTGCCCGCTGCTGGACAGGGGCTCGGCT
GTTGGGCACTGACAATTCCGTGGTGTTGTCGGGGAAATCATCGTCCTTTCCTTGGCTGCTCGCCTGTGTT
GCCACCTGGATTCTGCGCGGGACGTCCTTCTGCTACGTCCCTTCGGCCCTCAATCCAGCGGACCTTCCTT
CCCGCGGCCTGCTGCCGGCTCTGCGGCCTCTTCCGCGTCTTCGCCTTCGCCCTCAGACGAGTCGGATCTC
CCTTTGGGCCGCCTCCCCGCGTCGACTTTAAGACCAATGACTTACAAGGCAGCTGTAGATCTTAGCCACT
TTTTAAAAGAAAAGGGGGGACTGGAAGGGCTAATTCACTCCCAACGAAGACAAGATCTGCTTTTTGCTTG
TACTGGGTCTCTCTGGTTAGACCAGATCTGAGCCTGGGAGCTCTCTGGCTAACTAGGGAACCCACTGCTT
AAGCCTCAATAAAGCTTGCCTTGAGTGCTTCAAGTAGTGTGTGCCCGTCTGTTGTGTGACTCTGGTAACT
AGAGATCCCTCAGACCCTTTTAGTCAGTGTGGAAAATCTCTAGCAGTACGTATAGTAGTTCATGTCATCT
TATTATTCAGTATTTATAACTTGCAAAGAAATGAATATCAGAGAGTGAGAGGAACTTGTTTATTGCAGCT
TATAATGGTTACAAATAAAGCAATAGCATCACAAATTTCACAAATAAAGCATTTTTTTCACTGCATTCTA
GTTGTGGTTTGTCCAAACTCATCAATGTATCTTATCATGTCTGGCTCTAGCTATCCCGCCCCTAACTCCG
CCCATCCCGCCCCTAACTCCGCCCAGTTCCGCCCATTCTCCGCCCCATGGCTGACTAATTTTTTTTATTT
ATGCAGAGGCCGAGGCCGCCTCGGCCTCTGAGCTATTCCAGAAGTAGTGAGGAGGCTTTTTTGGAGGCCT
AGGGACGTACCCAATTCGCCCTATAGTGAGTCGTATTACGCGCGCTCACTGGCCGTCGTTTTACAACGTC
GTGACTGGGAAAACCCTGGCGTTACCCAACTTAATCGCCTTGCAGCACATCCCCCTTTCGCCAGCTGGCG
TAATAGCGAAGAGGCCCGCACCGATCGCCCTTCCCAACAGTTGCGCAGCCTGAATGGCGAATGGG
[124 nt withheld, positions 9446-9569]
C
[91 nt withheld, positions 9571-9661]
A
[49 nt withheld, positions 9663-9711]
CCTTTGACGTTGGAGTCCACGTTCTTT
[37 nt withheld, positions 9739-9775]
ACCCTATCTCGGTCTATTCTTTTGATTTATAAGGGATTTTGCCGATTTCGGCCTATTGGTTAAAAAATGA
GCTGATTTAACAAAAATTTAACGCGAATTTTAACAAAATATTAACGCTTACAATTTAGGTGGCACTTTTC
GGGGAAATGTGCGCGGAACCCCTATTTGTTTATTTTTCTAAATACATTCAAATATGTATCCGCTCATGAG
ACAATAACCCTGATAAATGCTTCAATAATATTGAAAAAGGAAGAGTATGAGTATTCAACATTTCCGTGTC
GCCCTTATTCCCTTTTTTGCGGCATTTTGCCTTCCTGTTTTTGCTCACCCAGAAACGCTGGTGAAAGTAA
AAGATGCTGAAGATCAGTTGGGTGCACGAGTGGGTTACATCGAACTGGATCTCAACAGCGGTAAGATCCT
TGAGAGTTTTCGCCCCGAAGAACGTTTTCCAATGATGAGCACTTTTAAAGTTCTGCTATGTGGCGCGGTA
TTATCCCGTATTGACGCCGGGCAAGAGCAACTCGGTCGCCGCATACACTATTCTCAGAATGACTTGGTTG
AGTACTCACCAGTCACAGAAAAGCATCTTACGGATGGCATGACAGTAAGAGAATTATGCAGTGCTGCCAT
AACCATGAGTGATAACACTGCGGCCAACTTACTTCTGACAACGATCGGAGGACCGAAGGAGCTAACCGCT
TTTTTGCACAACATGGGGGATCATGTAACTCGCCTTGATCGTTGGGAACCGGAGCTGAATGAAGCCATAC
CAAACGACGAGCGTGACACCACGATGCCTGTAGCAATGGCAACAACGTTGCGCAAACTATTAACTGGCGA
ACTACTTACTCTAGCTTCCCGGCAACAATTAATAGACTGGATGGAGGCGGATAAAGTTGCAGGACCACTT
CTGCGCTCGGCCCTTCCGGCTGGCTGGTTTATTGCTGATAAATCTGGAGCCGGTGAGCGTGGGTCTCGCG
GTATCATTGCAGCACTGGGGCCAGATGGTAAGCCCTCCCGTATCGTAGTTATCTACACGACGGGGAGTCA
GGCAACTATGGATGAACGAAATAGACAGATCGCTGAGATAGGTGCCTCACTGATTAAGCATTGGTAACTG
TCAGACCAAGTTTACTCATATATACTTTAGATTGATTTAAAACTTCATTTTTAATTTAAAAGGATCTAGG
TGAAGATCCTTTTTGATAATCTCATGACCAAAATCCCTTAACGTGAGTTTTCGTTCCACTGAGCGTCAGA
CCCCGTAGAAAAGATCAAAGGATCTTCTTGAGATCCTTTTTTTCTGCGCGTAATCTGCTGCTTGCAAACA
AAAAAACCACCGCTACCAGCGGTGGTTTGTTTGCCGGATCAAGAGCTACCAACTCTTTTTCCGAAGGTAA
CTGGCTTCAGCAGAGCGCAGATACCAAATACTGTTCTTCTAGTGTAGCCGTAGTTAGGCCACCACTTCAA
GAACTCTGTAGCACCGCCTACATACCTCGCTCTGCTAATCCTGTTACCAGTGGCTGCTGCCAGTGGCGAT
AAGTCGTGTCTTACCGGGTTGGACTCAAGACGATAGTTACCGGATAAGGCGCAGCGGTCGGGCTGAACGG
GGGGTTCGTGCACACAGCCCAGCTTGGAGCGAACGACCTACACCGAACTGAGATACCTACAGCGTGAGCT
ATGAGAAAGCGCCACGCTTCCCGAAGGGAGAAAGGCGGACAGGTATCCGGTAAGCGGCAGGGTCGGAACA
GGAGAGCGCACGAGGGAGCTTCCAGGGGGAAACGCCTGGTATCTTTATAGTCCTGTCGGGTTTCGCCACC
TCTGACTTGAGCGTCGATTTTTGTGATGCTCGTCAGGGGGGCGGAGCCTATGGAAAAACGCCAGCAACGC
GGCCTTTTTACGGTTCCTGGCCTTTTGCTGGCCTTTTGCTCACATGTTCTTTCCTGCGTTATCCCCTGAT
TCTGTGGATAACCGTATTACCGCCTTTGAGTGAGCTGATACCGCTCGCCGCAGCCGAACGACCGAGCGCA
GCGAGTCAGTGAGCGAGGAAGCGGAAGAGCGCCCAATACGCAAACCGCCTCTCCCCGCGCGTTGGCCGAT
TCATTAATGCAGCTGGCACGACAGGTTTCCCGACTGGAAAGCGGGCAGTGAGCGCAACGCAATTAATGTG
AGTTAGCTCACTCATTAGGCACCCCAGGCTTTACACTTTATGCTTCCGGCTCGTATGTTGTGTGGAATTG
TGAGCGGATAACAATTTCACACAGGAAACAGCTATGACCATGATTACGCCAAGCGCGCAATTAACCCTCA
CTAAAGGGAACAAAAGCTGGAGCTGCAAGC
