>Addgene plasmid #143930 | TFORF1117 | depositor partial sequence | sequence record 283917 | Insert
ACCGCCACCATGTCTTCAATGTGGTCTGAATATACAATTGGTGGGGTGAAGATTTACTTTCCTTATAAAG
CTTACCCGTCACAGCTTGCTATGATGAATTCTATTCTCAGAGGATTAAACAGCAAGCAACATTGTTTGTT
GGAGAGTCCCACAGGAAGTGGAAAAAGCTTAGCCTTACTTTGTTCTGCTTTAGCATGGCAACAATCTCTT
AGTGGGAAACCAGCAGATGAGGGCGTAAGTGAAAAAGCTGAAGTACAATTGTCATGTTGTTGTGCATGCC
ATTCAAAGGATTTTACAAACAATGACATGAACCAAGGAACTTCACGTCATTTCAACTATCCAAGCACACC
ACCTTCTGAAAGAAATGGCACTTCATCAACTTGTCAAGACTCCCCTGAAAAAACCACTCTGGCTGCAAAG
TTATCTGCTAAGAAACAGGCATCCATATACAGAGATGAAAATGATGATTTTCAAGTAGAGAAGAAAAGAA
TTCGACCCTTAGAAACTACACAGCAGATTAGAAAACGTCATTGCTTTGGAACAGAAGTACACAATTTGGA
TGCAAAAGTTGATTCAGGAAAGACTGTAAAACTCAACTCTCCACTGGAAAAGATAAACTCCTTTTCGCCA
CAGAAACCCCCTGGCCACTGTTCTAGGTGCTGTTGTTCTACTAAACAAGGAAACAGTCAAGAGTCATCGA
ATACCATTAAGAAGGATCATACAGGGAAATCCAAGATACCCAAAATATATTTTGGGACACGCACACACAA
GCAGATTGCTCAGATTACTAGAGAGCTCCGGAGGACGGCATATTCAGGGGTTCCAATGACTATTCTTTCC
AGCAGGGATCATACTTGTGTCCATCCTGAGGTAGTCGGTAACTTCAACAGAAATGAGAAGTGCATGGAAT
TGCTAGATGGGAAAAACGGAAAATCCTGCTATTTTTATCATGGAGTTCATAAAATTAGTGATCAGCACAC
ATTACAGACTTTCCAAGGGATGTGCAAAGCCTGGGATATAGAAGAACTTGTCAGCCTGGGGAAGAAACTA
AAGGCCTGTCCATATTACACAGCCCGAGAACTAATACAAGATGCTGACATCATATTTTGTCCCTACAACT
ATCTTCTAGATGCACAAATAAGGGAAAGTATGGATTTAAATCTGAAAGAACAGGTTGTCATTTTAGATGA
AGCTCATAACATCGAGGACTGTGCTCGGGAATCAGCAAGTTACAGTGTAACAGAAGTTCAGCTTCGGTTT
GCTCGGGATGAACTAGATAGTATGGTCAACAATAATATAAGGAAGAAAGATCATGAACCCCTACGAGCTG
TGTGCTGTAGCCTCATTAATTGGTTAGAAGCAAACGCTGAATATCTTGTAGAAAGAGATTATGAATCAGC
TTGTAAAATATGGAGTGGAAATGAAATGCTCTTAACTTTACACAAAATGGGTATCACCACTGCTACTTTT
CCCATTTTGCAGGGACATTTTTCTGCTGTTCTTCAAAAAGAGGAAAAAATCTCACCAATTTATGGTAAAG
AGGAGGCAAGAGAAGTACCTGTTATTAGTGCATCAACTCAAATAATGCTTAAAGGACTTTTTATGGTACT
TGACTATCTTTTTAGGCAAAATAGCAGATTTGCAGATGATTATAAAATTGCGATTCAACAGACTTACTCC
TGGACAAATCAGATTGATATTTCAGACAAAAATGGGTTGTTGGTTCTACCAAAAAATAAGAAACGTTCAC
GACAGAAAACTGCAGTTCATGTGCTAAACTTTTGGTGCTTAAATCCAGCTGTGGCCTTTTCAGATATTAA
TGGCAAAGTTCAGACCATTGTTTTGACATCTGGTACATTATCACCAATGAAATCCTTTTCGTCAGAACTT
GGTGTTACATTTACTATCCAGCTGGAGGCTAATCATATCATTAAAAATTCACAGGTTTGGGTTGGTACCA
TTGGGTCAGGCCCCAAGGGTCGGAATCTCTGTGCTACCTTCCAGAATACTGAAACATTTGAGTTCCAAGA
TGAAGTGGGAGCACTTTTGTTATCTGTGTGCCAGACTGTGAGCCAAGGAATTTTGTGTTTCTTGCCATCT
TACAAGTTATTAGAAAAATTAAAAGAACGTTGGCTCTCTACTGGTTTATGGCATAATCTGGAGTTGGTGA
AGACAGTCATTGTAGAACCACAGGGAGGAGAAAAAACAAATTTTGATGAATTACTGCAGGTGTACTATGA
CGCAATCAAATACAAAGGAGAGAAAGATGGAGCTCTCCTGGTAGCAGTTTGTCGTGGTAAAGTGAGTGAG
GGTCTGGATTTCTCAGATGACAATGCCCGTGCTGTCATAACAATAGGAATTCCTTTTCCAAATGTGAAAG
ATCTACAGGTTGAACTAAAACGACAATACAATGACCACCATTCAAAATTGAGAGGTCTTCTACCTGGCCG
TCAGTGGTATGAAATTCAAGCATACAGGGCCTTAAACCAGGCCCTTGGTAGATGTATTAGACACAGAAAT
GATTGGGGAGCTCTTATTCTAGTGGATGATCGCTTTAGGAATAACCCAAGTCGCTATATATCTGGACTTT
CTAAATGGGTACGGCAGCAGATTCAGCACCATTCAACCTTTGAAAGTGCACTGGAATCCTTGGCTGAATT
TTCCAAAAAGCATCAAAAAGTTCTTAATGTATCCATAAAGGACAGAACCAATATACAGGACAATGAGTCT
ACACTTGAAGTGACCTCTTTAAAGTACAGTACCTCACCTTATTTACTGGAAGCAGCAAGTCATCTATCAC
CAGAAAATTTTGTGGAAGATGAAGCAAAGATATGTGTCCAGGAACTACAGTGTCCTAAAATTATTACCAA
AAATTCACCTCTACCAAGTAGCATTATCTCCAGAAAGGAGAAAAATGATCCAGTATTCCTGGAAGAAGCA
GGGAAAGCAGAAAAAATTGTGATTTCCAGATCCACAAGCCCAACTTTCAACAAACAAACAAAGAGAGTTA
GCTGGTCAAGCTTTAATTCTTTGGGACAGTATTTTACTGGTAAAATACCGAAGGCAACACCTGAGCTCGG
GTCATCAGAGAATAGTGCCTCTAGTCCTCCCCGTTTCAAAACAGAGAAGATGGAAAGTAAAACTGTTTTG
CCCTTCACTGATAAATGTGAATCCTCAAATCTGACAGTAAACACATCGTTTGGATCATGCCCTCAATCAG
AAACCATTATTTCATCATTAAAGATTGATGCCACCCTTACTAGAAAAAATCATTCTGAACATCCGCTCTG
TTCTGAAGAAGCCCTGGATCCAGACATTGAATTGTCTCTAGTAAGTGAAGAAGATAAACAGTCCACTTCA
AATAGAGATTTTGAAACAGAAGCAGAAGATGAATCTATCTATTTTACACCTGAACTTTATGATCCTGAAG
ATACAGATGAAGAAAAAAATGACCTAGCTGAAACTGATAGAGGAAATAGATTGGCTAACAATTCAGATTG
CATTTTAGCTAAAGACCTTTTTGAAATTAGAACTATAAAAGAAGTAGATTCAGCCAGAGAAGTGAAAGCT
GAGGATTGCATAGATACAAAGTTGAATGGAATTCTGCATATTGAAGAAAGTAAAATTGATGACATTGATG
GTAATGTAAAAACAACTTGGATAAATGAACTGGAACTGGGAAAAACTCATGAAATAGAAATAAAGAACTT
TAAACCATCTCCTTCCAAAAATAAAGGCATGTTTCCTGGTTTTAAGTAGTAATGAACTAGTCCGTAACTT
GAAAGTATTTCGATTTCTTGGCTTTATATATCTTGTGGAAAGGACGAAAGACCTAGACGGCGATTCATCC
G
