>Addgene plasmid #143930 | TFORF1117 | depositor partial sequence | sequence record 283918 | Barcode
AAGACCTAGACGGCGATTCATCCG
